>Addgene plasmid #138962 | pCFD3-dUG-D01 | addgene full sequence | sequence record 274775 | Addgene NGS Result
CACTAGAAGGCCTAATTCGGTACACTAGTTGGCCACGTAATAAGTGTGCGTTGAATTTATTCGCAAAAAC
ATTGCATATTTTCGGCAAAGTAAAATTTTGTTGCATACCTTATCAAAAAATAAGTGCTGCATACTTTTTA
GAGAAACCAAATAATTTTTTATTGCATACCCGTTTTTAATAAAATACATTGCATACCCTCTTTTAATAAA
AAATATTGCATACTTTGACGAAACAAATTTTCGTTGCATACCCAATAAAAGATTATTATATTGCATACCC
GTTTTTAATAAAATACATTGCATACCCTCTTTTAATAAAGAATATTGCATACGTTGACGAAACAAATTTT
CGTTGCATACCCAATAAAAGATTATTATATTGCATACCTTTTCTTGCCATACCATTTAGCCGATCAATTG
AGATCTGAATTCTTTTTTGCTCACCTGTGATTGCTCCTACTCAAATACAAAAACATCAAATTTTCTGTCA
ATAAAGCATATTTATTTATATTTATTTTACAGGAAAGAATTCCTTTTAAAGTGTATTTTAACCTATAATG
AAAAACGATTAAAAAAAATACATAAAATAATTCGAAAATTTTTGAATAGCCCAGGTTGATAAAAATTCAT
TTCATACGTTTTATAACTTATGCCCCTAAGTATTTTTTGACCATAGTGTTTCAATTCTACATTAATTTTA
CAGAGTAGAATGAAACGCCACCTACTCAGCCAAGAGGCGAAAAGGTTAGCTCGCCAAGCAGAGAGGGCGC
CAGTGCTCACTACTTTTTATAATTCTCAACTTCTTTTTCCAGACTCAGTTCGTATATATAGACCTATTTT
CAATTTAACGTCGTTTCTCACTCTCATCAAACTGTTTTAGAGCTAGAAATAGCAAGTTAAAATAAGGCTA
GTCCGTTATCAACTTGAAAAAGTGGCACCGAGTCGGTGCTTTTTTGCCTACCTGGAGCCTGAGAGTTGTT
CAATAAAATAAAAATGTTTCGTTTTTTTGCTTTCGCCAGTATTTATTATTTTTCATCAATATGTATTCAA
TTTGGTATGTATTTAGTAATTGTAATATATAGACAATGGTTTTCCGTTGACGTACATACATCTGACGTGT
GTTTATTTAGACATAATAGTTATGTTTTCACATCTTTTTAATGTTCGCTTAATGCGTATGCATTCTAGAC
AATTGTGCTCGGCAACAGTATATTTGTGGTGTGCCAACCAACAACCTGCAGGAGCTCCAGCTTTTGTTCC
CTTTAGTGAGGGTTAATTGCGCGCTTGGCGTAATCATGGTCATAGCTGTTTCCTGTGTGAAATTGTTATC
CGCTCACAATTCCACACAACATACGAGCCGGAAGCATAAAGTGTAAAGCCTGGGGTGCCTAATGAGTGAG
CTAACTCACATTAATTGCGTTGCGCTCACTGCCCGCTTTCCAGTCGGGAAACCTGTCGTGCCAGCTGCAT
TAATGAATCGGCCAACGCGCGGGGAGAGGCGGTTTGCGTATTGGGCGCTCTTCCGCTTCCTCGCTCACTG
ACTCGCTGCGCTCGGTCGTTCGGCTGCGGCGAGCGGTATCAGCTCACTCAAAGGCGGTAATACGGTTATC
CACAGAATCAGGGGATAACGCAGGAAAGAACATGTGAGCAAAAGGCCAGCAAAAGGCCAGGAACCGTAAA
AAGGCCGCGTTGCTGGCGTTTTTCCATAGGCTCCGCCCCCCTGACGAGCATCACAAAAATCGACGCTCAA
GTCAGAGGTGGCGAAACCCGACAGGACTATAAAGATACCAGGCGTTTCCCCCTGGAAGCTCCCTCGTGCG
CTCTCCTGTTCCGACCCTGCCGCTTACCGGATACCTGTCCGCCTTTCTCCCTTCGGGAAGCGTGGCGCTT
TCTCATAGCTCACGCTGTAGGTATCTCAGTTCGGTGTAGGTCGTTCGCTCCAAGCTGGGCTGTGTGCACG
AACCCCCCGTTCAGCCCGACCGCTGCGCCTTATCCGGTAACTATCGTCTTGAGTCCAACCCGGTAAGACA
CGACTTATCGCCACTGGCAGCAGCCACTGGTAACAGGATTAGCAGAGCGAGGTATGTAGGCGGTGCTACA
GAGTTCTTGAAGTGGTGGCCTAACTACGGCTACACTAGAAGAACAGTATTTGGTATCTGCGCTCTGCTGA
AGCCAGTTACCTTCGGAAAAAGAGTTGGTAGCTCTTGATCCGGCAAACAAACCACCGCTGGTAGCGGTGG
TTTTTTTGTTTGCAAGCAGCAGATTACGCGCAGAAAAAAAGGATCTCAAGAAGATCCTTTGATCTTTTCT
ACGGGGTCTGACGCTCAGTGGAACGAAAACTCACGTTAAGGGATTTTGGTCATGAGATTATCAAAAAGGA
TCTTCACCTAGATCCTTTTAAATTAAAAATGAAGTTTTAAATCAATCTAAAGTATATATGAGTAAACTTG
GTCTGACAGTTACCAATGCTTAATCAGTGAGGCACCTATCTCAGCGATCTGTCTATTTCGTTCATCCATA
GTTGCCTGACTCCCCGTCGTGTAGATAACTACGATACGGGAGGGCTTACCATCTGGCCCCAGTGCTGCAA
TGATACCGCGAGACCCACGCTCACCGGCTCCAGATTTATCAGCAATAAACCAGCCAGCCGGAAGGGCCGA
GCGCAGAAGTGGTCCTGCAACTTTATCCGCCTCCATCCAGTCTATTAATTGTTGCCGGGAAGCTAGAGTA
AGTAGTTCGCCAGTTAATAGTTTGCGCAACGTTGTTGCCATTGCTACAGGCATCGTGGTGTCACGCTCGT
CGTTTGGTATGGCTTCATTCAGCTCCGGTTCCCAACGATCAAGGCGAGTTACATGATCCCCCATGTTGTG
CAAAAAAGCGGTTAGCTCCTTCGGTCCTCCGATCGTTGTCAGAAGTAAGTTGGCCGCAGTGTTATCACTC
ATGGTTATGGCAGCACTGCATAATTCTCTTACTGTCATGCCATCCGTAAGATGCTTTTCTGTGACTGGTG
AGTACTCAACCAAGTCATTCTGAGAATAGTGTATGCGGCGACCGAGTTGCTCTTGCCCGGCGTCAATACG
GGATAATACCGCGCCACATAGCAGAACTTTAAAAGTGCTCATCATTGGAAAACGTTCTTCGGGGCGAAAA
CTCTCAAGGATCTTACCGCTGTTGAGATCCAGTTCGATGTAACCCACTCGTGCACCCAACTGATCTTCAG
CATCTTTTACTTTCACCAGCGTTTCTGGGTGAGCAAAAACAGGAAGGCAAAATGCCGCAAAAAAGGGAAT
AAGGGCGACACGGAAATGTTGAATACTCATACTCTTCCTTTTTCAATATTATTGAAGCATTTATCAGGGT
TATTGTCTCATGAGCGGATACATATTTGAATGTATTTAGAAAAATAAACAAATAGGGGTTCCGCGCACAT
TTCCCCGAAAAGTGCCACCTG
[124 nt withheld, positions 3452-3575]
C
[91 nt withheld, positions 3577-3667]
A
[49 nt withheld, positions 3669-3717]
CCTTTGACGTTGGAGTCCACGTTCTTT
[37 nt withheld, positions 3745-3781]
ACCCTATCTCGGTCTATTCTTTTGATTTATAAGGGATTTTGCCGATTTCGGCCTATTGGTTAAAAAAATG
AGCTGATTTAACAAAAATTTAACGCGAATTTTAACAAAATATTAACGCTTACAATTTCCATTCGCCATTC
AGGCTGCGCAACTGTTGGGAAGGGCGATCGGTGCGGGCCTCTTCGCTATTACGCCAGCTGGCGAAAGGGG
GATGTGCTGCAAGGCGATTAAGTTGGGTAACGCCAGGGTTTTCCCAGTCACGACGTTGTAAAACGACGGC
CAGTGAGCGCGCGTAATACGACTCACTATAGGGCGAATTGGGTACAAGCTTGGATTTATTTTGTTATGTT
ATATGTATTATATGTCAGACATAAAGAAAAGGAACACATCAAATGTGATAACAAAGACTAAACAAGTAAT
TTTATTACACCAAAACGACAAAACAGTAGGCAGAACAAACAACGCATAGCCAAACATTGACGAATTGGAT
ACCCTGCCGATTGTCAGACACTTTTGTTGATCAGTTTCTTGCGAATGGTCTCGTCCAGCGGTGGAATCGC
CTCGCGGGGAATCAGAAAAGTGGACAGATTGAACAGATCCAGAAACACCTTGTACCGATCACTGAAACCA
AAAAAAAACAAAGGGAGAACAGTTTGAGTTCATTGATCCCCGATATAATCACATCTGCGATGATCACCTG
AGAGTGGAGCGCAGATATTGATATCCAGACGAGCCACCAGTGCCCAACTGTTGGGATCCAATCATGCGTT
GCACCATGATCACGTGATTGTCTGCGGCGGGAATAGAAAGTATTTGGTTAGGAAAACCAGTCTTAAACAT
AAGATATATTTATAAAAGAGTATCAAAGAATGCAATACTTACATCTCCACTTGGTTATTAACGAGTCGAT
GTCCATGAGCAGGGTGAGCAACTGGTGTGGTTGGCTGAACCTGGGTTCATCCCTATAGAAGGTGATCATG
ATGGCTCCCTGAAGGGCACGATGGCTAAACCGGCGATCCCCACGACGCACCAGTGCATCGTGCACTGCCG
GATCAAAGATGGAGCGATACACCTCGCGTCGCTTCTCAATGTCCATGAGGCGGTAGTTTTTCGCCTTCTC
CACGGGCTCCTCCATGGCGCTCTGTACCTGCGCCTCCAGGAATCGATCGACGCTCTCCTGAAACTTGGCC
CAGAAGTTGAAGCCACTCTCCTCCAGTCCGGGCGTCCTCTCCAGCCATCGCTGCACTAGCTCCAGTAGCG
AGGGATCTTTCTCCGAGTTGCGAATCGAGTTCCGCGCCTCCTCGTCGCTAAAGACATCCGAGTACTTCTG
GTTGTATCTCACCCGCTGCTCTGTCAGAACTCCCAGCTTGTTCTCGATCAAACGGAACTGCAGCGACTGA
AAACCAGATGCGGGTGCCAGGTACTTGCGGAAGTCCATGAAGTCTAGCGGGGTCATGGTCTCCAGAATGG
GCACTTGGTCCACCAGGAGCTGTACAAAGGAAGTTATAAACGGATTTTGGTAAGAGATTCAGAAAGCACT
CACTTTTAGAATCAGAACCACTCGGTTCAGTCGCTTGACAATCTCCAGCGTCTTGGTTTCATCGATGACC
TCTGCATCCAACATGTCTCGTATGGAGTCGAACTCAAAGATGATCTGCTTGAACCAAAGCTCGTAGGCTG
TGGCGAAGGTACTTAAATGCCATTGAGTGTTGTCATCAAAGTTGTAAACCTACTCACCCTGGTGCGTGAT
GATGAACAGATGCTCATCGTGCACGGGTCGCTTGTCCTCCTCGGACAGCATACACTGGGCATCCAGCAGT
TTGTCCAGCATCAGATACTCTCCATAGATTTTGCCCACTTCCGTGGTTAATGGCACCGCCGAATCATCGT
GATCGTTTCTGTATGGGTTTGAATTGAATCGCAGAACTGAAGATCGATTGGCATTCCTGGACAGCACGTG
CTGGTGCTCACCCGTTTCCTGCATAGGGACAGCTCATGGTGCACAGCTCAGATCAGATCGTGACTCCTCG
AGCGGCGGATGCTGGCGAACTGATCTCCGCCAGCGGACCGGAGATGAGACCCCAGCGAACCGATAACAGA
GCGAGAGAGCTCCAGTTCCGACTGATTGCACAGTCGGTGATCTGGGCGATGGGCACTGCCAGATAGGCTG
GGAATTATCAATCACTTGAGGTGAAAGTGCGGCGCACACAAATCCAAGCTTGATATCATCGATCTCGAGG
CTGCATCCAACGCGTTGGGAGCTCTCCGGATCAATTCGGCTTCAGGTACCGTCGACGATGTAGGTCACGG
TCTCGAAGCCGCGGTGCGGGTGCCAGGGCGTGCCCTTGGGCTCCCCGGGCGCGTACTCCACCTCACCCAT
CTGGTCCATCATGATGAACGGGTCGAGGTGGCGGTAGTTGATCCCGGCGAACGCGCGGCGCACCGGGAAG
CCCTCGCCCTCGAAACCGCTGGGCGCGGTGGTCACGGTGAGCACGGGACGTGCGACGGCGTCGGCTGGTG
CGGATACGCGGGGCAGCGTCAGCGGGTTCTCGACGGTCACGGCGGGCATGTCGACAAGCCGAATTGATC
Features (pLannotate 1.2.2; 17 found; start..end, strand, type, name):
     34..419     +  protein_bind   gypsy insulator: chromatin insulator from Drosophila Su(Hw), CP190, and Mod(mdg4)67.2
    433..853     +  promoter       dU6-3 promoter: RNA polymerase III promoter for Drosophila U6-3 snRNA (Port et al., 2014)
    874..949     +  misc_RNA       gRNA scaffold: guide RNA scaffold for the Streptococcus pyogenes CRISPR/Cas9 system
   1190..1235    +  protein_bind   gypsy insulator (fragment): chromatin insulator from Drosophila Su(Hw), CP190, and Mod(mdg4)67.2
   1260..1278    -  promoter       T3 promoter: promoter for bacteriophage T3 RNA polymerase
   1323..1339    -  protein_bind   lac operator: The lac repressor binds to the lac operator to inhibit transcription in E. coli. This inhibition can be relieved by adding lactose or isopropyl-β-D-thiogalactopyranoside (IPTG). lac repressor encoded by lacI
   1347..1377    -  promoter       lac promoter: promoter for the E. coli lac operon
   1392..1413    -  protein_bind   CAP binding site: CAP binding activates transcription in the presence of cAMP. E. coli catabolite activator protein
   1426..1518    -  CDS            lacI (fragment): lac repressor; lacI; The lac repressor binds to the lac operator to inhibit transcription in E. coli. This inhibition can be relieved by adding lactose or isopropyl-β-D-thiogalactopyranoside (IPTG).
   1701..2289    -  rep_origin     ori: high-copy-number ColE1/pMB1/pBR322/pUC origin of replication
   2460..3320    -  CDS            AmpR: β-lactamase; bla; confers resistance to ampicillin, carbenicillin, and related antibiotics
   3321..3425    -  promoter       AmpR promoter: bla
   3452..3810    +  rep_origin     f1 ori (sequence partly withheld): f1 bacteriophage origin of replication; arrow indicates direction of (+) strand synthesis
   3912..4067    -  CDS            lacZα (fragment): LacZα fragment of β-galactosidase; lacZ fragment
   4075..4093    +  promoter       T7 promoter: promoter for bacteriophage T7 RNA polymerase
   4285..5778    -  CDS            vermilion (fragment): tryptophan oxygenase selectable marker, required to synthesize the brown eye pigment in Drosophila
   6093..6162    +  protein_bind   attB: attB site for the φC31 integrase (Groth et al., 2000) phage φC31 integrase
