[The description below was written by a language model from this plasmid's Addgene catalogue record and pLannotate feature annotations shown in this document.]
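Description:
pCFD3-dUG-D01 is a Drosophila CRISPR guide RNA expression plasmid built on the pCFD3-dUG backbone and used for editing the Drosophila melanogaster gene kkv, which, judging by the associated publication title, relates to chitin synthase and chitin deposition in developing bristles. The insert, the "D01 oligo", is a short annealed-oligonucleotide protospacer cloned by restriction enzyme cloning into BbsI sites that were destroyed in the process. In the annotated 6,370 nt sequence, it sits in the small gap between the Drosophila U6-3 promoter, an RNA polymerase III promoter suited to driving short, uncapped transcripts, and the Streptococcus pyogenes Cas9 gRNA scaffold. Transcription therefore produces a single chimeric guide RNA that directs SpCas9 to the target locus. The plasmid itself carries no Cas9, so the nuclease must be provided from another source.

The gRNA cassette lies between a gypsy insulator upstream and a short gypsy insulator fragment downstream; such insulators help shield transgenes from chromosomal position effects. For making transgenic flies, the plasmid carries a φC31 attB site for integrase-mediated insertion into a genomic attP landing site, together with the vermilion eye-colour marker (annotated as a fragment), which encodes tryptophan oxygenase and allows transformants to be identified by restored brown pigment synthesis in a vermilion mutant background. The record does not say whether this particular plasmid was integrated or injected directly for kkv editing. Propagation in E. coli relies on a high-copy ColE1/pUC-type origin and ampicillin resistance (bla). An f1 origin, T3 and T7 promoters, and lac promoter/operator, lacZα and lacI fragments are remnants of the parental cloning vector.
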