Addgene plasmid #138962: pCFD3-dUG-D01
Purpose: Used in the editing of Drosophila kkv
Depositing lab: Paul Adler. Depositing organization: University of Virginia. Publication: The localization of chitin synthase mediates the patterned deposition of chitin in developing Drosophila bristles. Adler PN. bioRxiv 2020 10.1101/718841.
Backbone
  Vector backbone: pCFD3-dUG
  Vector type: CRISPR ; to synthesize gRNA
Growth in bacteria
  Bacterial resistance: Ampicillin, 100 μg/mL
  Growth temperature: 37°C
  Growth strain: DH5alpha
  Copy number: Unknown
Gene/Insert
  Gene/Insert name: D01 oligo
  gRNA/shRNA sequence: GTCGTTTCTCACTCTCATCAAACTGTTT
  Species: D. melanogaster (fly)
  Cloning method: Restriction Enzyme; 5′ cloning site BbsI (destroyed during cloning); 3′ cloning site Bbs1 (destroyed during cloning)
  Sequencing primers: 5′ ccagactcagttcg
Terms and licenses: Academic/Nonprofit Terms; Industry Terms: Not Available to Industry
Depositor comments: Please visit https://www.biorxiv.org/content/10.1101/718841v3 for bioRxiv preprint.
How to cite: pCFD3-dUG-D01 was a gift from Paul Adler (Addgene plasmid # 138962 ; http://n2t.net/addgene:138962 ; RRID:Addgene_138962)
