>Addgene plasmid #138962 | pCFD3-dUG-D01 | depositor partial sequence | sequence record 268610 | insert that gives the gRNA specificity
GTCGTTTCTCACTCTCATCAAACTGTTT
